>Addgene plasmid #223426 | pYPQAT54 | addgene full sequence | sequence record 452223 | Addgene NGS Result
CCAGCCAGCCAACAGCTCCCCGACCGGCAGCTCGGCACAAAATCACCACTCGATACAGGCAGCCCATCAG
TCCGGGACGGCGTCAGCGGGAGAGCCGTTGTAAGGCGGCAGACTTTGCTCATGTTACCGATGCTATTCGG
AAGAACGGCAACTAAGCTGCCGGGTTTGAAACACGGATGATCTCGCGGAGGGTAGCATGTTGATTGTAAC
GATGACAGAGCGTTGCTGCCTGTGATCACCGCGGTTTCAAAATCGGCTCCGTCGATACTATGTTATACGC
CAACTTTGAAAACAACTTTGAAAAAGCTGTTTTCTGGTATTTAAGGTTTTAGAATGCAAGGAACAGTGAA
TTGGAGTTCGTCTTGTTATAATTAGCTTCTTGGGGTATCTTTAAATACTGTAGAAAAGAGGAAGGAAATA
ATAAATGGCTAAAATGAGAATATCACCGGAATTGAAAAAACTGATCGAAAAATACCGCTGCGTAAAAGAT
ACGGAAGGAATGTCTCCTGCTAAGGTATATAAGCTGGTGGGAGAAAATGAAAACCTATATTTAAAAATGA
CGGACAGCCGGTATAAAGGGACCACCTATGATGTGGAACGGGAAAAGGACATGATGCTATGGCTGGAAGG
AAAGCTGCCTGTTCCAAAGGTCCTGCACTTTGAACGGCATGATGGCTGGAGCAATCTGCTCATGAGTGAG
GCCGATGGCGTCCTTTGCTCGGAAGAGTATGAAGATGAACAAAGCCCTGAAAAGATTATCGAGCTGTATG
CGGAGTGCATCAGGCTCTTTCACTCCATCGACATATCGGATTGTCCCTATACGAATAGCTTAGACAGCCG
CTTAGCCGAATTGGATTACTTACTGAATAACGATCTGGCCGATGTGGATTGCGAAAACTGGGAAGAAGAC
ACTCCATTTAAAGATCCGCGCGAGCTGTATGATTTTTTAAAGACGGAAAAGCCCGAAGAGGAACTTGTCT
TTTCCCACGGCGACCTGGGAGACAGCAACATCTTTGTGAAAGATGGCAAAGTAAGTGGCTTTATTGATCT
TGGGAGAAGCGGCAGGGCGGACAAGTGGTATGACATTGCCTTCTGCGTCCGGTCGATCAGGGAGGATATC
GGGGAAGAACAGTATGTCGAGCTATTTTTTGACTTACTGGGGATCAAGCCTGATTGGGAGAAAATAAAAT
ATTATATTTTACTGGATGAATTGTTTTAGTACCTAGAATGCATGACCAAAATCCCTTAACGTGAGTTTTC
GTTCCACTGAGCGTCAGACCCCGTAGAAAAGATCAAAGGATCTTCTTGAGATCCTTTTTTTCTGCGCGTA
ATCTGCTGCTTGCAAACAAAAAAACCACCGCTACCAGCGGTGGTTTGTTTGCCGGATCAAGAGCTACCAA
CTCTTTTTCCGAAGGTAACTGGCTTCAGCAGAGCGCAGATACCAAATACTGTCCTTCTAGTGTAGCCGTA
GTTAGGCCACCACTTCAAGAACTCTGTAGCACCGCCTACATACCTCGCTCTGCTAATCCTGTTACCAGTG
GCTGCTGCCAGTGGCGATAAGTCGTGTCTTACCGGGTTGGACTCAAGACGATAGTTACCGGATAAGGCGC
AGCGGTCGGGCTGAACGGGGGGTTCGTGCACACAGCCCAGCTTGGAGCGAACGACCTACACCGAACTGAG
ATACCTACAGCGTGAGCTATGAGAAAGCGCCACGCTTCCCGAAGGGAGAAAGGCGGACAGGTATCCGGTA
AGCGGCAGGGTCGGAACAGGAGAGCGCACGAGGGAGCTTCCAGGGGGAAACGCCTGGTATCTTTATAGTC
CTGTCGGGTTTCGCCACCTCTGACTTGAGCGTCGATTTTTGTGATGCTCGTCAGGGGGGCGGAGCCTATG
GAAAAACGCCAGCAACGCGGCCTTTTTACGGTTCCTGGCCTTTTGCTGGCCTTTTGCTCACATGTTCTTT
CCTGCGTTATCCCCTGATTCTGTGGATAACCGTATTACCGCCTTTGAGTGAGCTGATACCGCTCGCCGCA
GCCGAACGACCGAGCGCAGCGAGTCAGTGAGCGAGGAAGCGGAAGAGCGCCTGATGCGGTATTTTCTCCT
TACGCATCTGTGCGGTATTTCACACCGCATATGGTGCACTCTCAGTACAATCTGCTCTGATGCCGCATAG
TTAAGCCAGTATACACTCCGCTATCGCTACGTGACTGGGTCATGGCTGCGCCCCGACACCCGCCAACACC
CGCTGACGCGCCCTGACGGGCTTGTCTGCTCCCGGCATCCGCTTACAGACAAGCTGTGACCGTCTCCGGG
AGCTGCATGTGTCAGAGGTTTTCACCGTCATCACCGAAACGCGCGAGGCAGGGTGCCTTGATGTGGGCGC
CGGCGGTCGAGTGGCGACGGCGCGGCTTGTCCGCGCCCTGGTAGATTGCCTGGCCGTAGGCCAGCCATTT
TTGAGCGGCCAGCGGCCGCGATAGGCCGACGCGAAGCGGCGGGGCGTAGGGAGCGCAGCGACCGAAGGGT
AGGCGCTTTTTGCAGCTCTTCGGCTGTGCGCTGGCCAGACAGTTATGCACAGGCCAGGCGGGTTTTAAGA
GTTTTAATAAGTTTTAAAGAGTTTTAGGCGGAAAAATCGCCTTTTTTCTCTTTTATATCAGTCACTTACA
TGTGTGACCGGTTCCCAATGTACGGCTTTGGGTTCCCAATGTACGGGTTCCGGTTCCCAATGTACGGCTT
TGGGTTCCCAATGTACGTGCTATCCACAGGAAACAGACCTTTTCGACCTTTTTCCCCTGCTAGGGCAATT
TGCCCTAGCATCTGCTCCGTACATTAGGAACCGGCGGATGCTTCGCCCTCGATCAGGTTGCGGTAGCGCA
TGACTAGGATCGGGCCAGCCTGCCCCGCCTCCTCCTTCAAATCGTACTCCGGCAGGTCATTTGACCCGAT
CAGCTTGCGCACGGTGAAACAGAACTTCTTGAACTCTCCGGCGCTGCCACTGCGTTCGTAGATCGTCTTG
AACAACCATCTGGCTTCTGCCTTGCCTGCGGCGCGGCGTGCCAGGCGGTAGAGAAAACGGCCGATGCCGG
GATCGATCAAAAAGTAATCGGGGTGAACCGTCAGCACGTCCGGGTTCTTGCCTTCTGTGATCTCGCGGTA
CATCCAATCAGCTAGCTCGATCTCGATGTACTCCGGCCGCCCGGTTTCGCTCTTTACGATCTTGTAGCGG
CTAATCAAGGCTTCACCCTCGGATACCGTCACCAGGCGGCCGTTCTTGGCCTTCTTCGTACGCTGCATGG
CAACGTGCGTGGTGTTTAACCGAATGCAGGTTTCTACCAAGTCGTCTTTCTGCTTTCCGCCATCGGCTCG
CCGGCAGAACTTGAGTACGTCCGCAACGTGTGGACGGAACACGCGGCCGGGCTTGTCTCCCTTCCCTTCC
CGGTATCGGTTCATGGATTCGGTTAGATGGGAAACCGCCATCAGTACCAGGTCGTAATCCCACACACTGG
CCATGCCGGCCGGCCCTGCGGAAACCTCTACGTGCCCGTCTGGAAGCTCGTAGCGGATCACCTCGCCAGC
TCGTCGGTCACGCTTCGACAGACGGAAAACGGCCACGTCCATGATGCTGCGACTATCGCGGGTGCCCACG
TCATAGAGCATCGGAACGAAAAAATCTGGTTGCTCGTCGCCCTTGGGCGGCTTCCTAATCGACGGCGCAC
CGGCTGCCGGCGGTTGCCGGGATTCTTTGCGGATTCGATCAGCGGCCGCTTGCCACGATTCACCGGGGCG
TGCTTCTGCCTCGATGCGTTGCCGCTGGGCGGCCTGCGCGGCCTTCAACTTCTCCACCAGGTCATCACCC
AGCGCCGCGCCGATTTGTACCGGGCCGGATGGTTTGCGACCGCTCACGCCGATTCCTCGGGCTTGGGGGT
TCCAGTGCCATTGCAGGGCCGGCAGGCAACCCAGCCGCTTACGCCTGGCCAACCGCCCGTTCCTCCACAC
ATGGGGCATTCCACGGCGTCGGTGCCTGGTTGTTCTTGATTTTCCATGCCGCCTCCTTTAGCCGCTAAAA
TTCATCTACTCATTTATTCATTTGCTCATTTACTCTGGTAGCTGCGCGATGTATTCAGATAGCAGCTCGG
TAATGGTCTTGCCTTGGCGTACCGCGTACATCTTCAGCTTGGTGTGATCCTCCGCCGGCAACTGAAAGTT
GACCCGCTTCATGGCTGGCGTGTCTGCCAGGCTGGCCAACGTTGCAGCCTTGCTGCTGCGTGCGCTCGGA
CGGCCGGCACTTAGCGTGTTTGTGCTTTTGCTCATTTTCTCTTTACCTCATTAACTCAAATGAGTTTTGA
TTTAATTTCAGCGGCCAGCGCCTGGACCTCGCGGGCAGCGTCGCCCTCGGGTTCTGATTCAAGAACGGTT
GTGCCGGCGGCGGCAGTGCCTGGGTAGCTCACGCGCTGCGTGATACGGGACTCAAGAATGGGCAGCTCGT
ACCCGGCCAGCGCCTCGGCAACCTCACCGCCGATGCGCGTGCCTTTGATCGCCCGCGACACGACAAAGGC
CGCTTGTAGCCTTCCATCCGTGACCTCAATGCGCTGCTTAACCAGCTCCACCAGGTCGGCGGTGGCCCAT
ATGTCGTAAGGGCTTGGCTGCACCGGAATCAGCACGAAGTCGGCTGCCTTGATCGCGGACACAGCCAAGT
CCGCCGCCTGGGGCGCTCCGTCGATCACTACGAAGTCGCGCCGGCCGATGGCCTTCACGTCGCGGTCAAT
CGTCGGGCGGTCGATGCCGACAACGGTTAGCGGTTGATCTTCCCGCACGGCCGCCCAATCGCGGGCACTG
CCCTGGGGATCGGAATCGACTAACAGAACATCGGCCCCGGCGAGTTGCAGGGCGCGGGCTAGATGGGTTG
CGATGGTCGTCTTGCCTGACCCGCCTTTCTGGTTAAGTACAGCGATAACCTTCATGCGTTCCCCTTGCGT
ATTTGTTTATTTACTCATCGCATCATATACGCAGCGACCGCATGACGCAAGCTGTTTTACTCAAATACAC
ATCACCTTTTTAGACGGCGGCGCTCGGTTTCTTCAGCGGCCAAGCTGGCCGGCCAGGCCGCCAGCTTGGC
ATCAGACAAACCGGCCAGGATTTCATGCAGCCGCACGGTTGAGACGTGCGCGGGCGGCTCGAACACGTAC
CCGGCCGCGATCATCTCCGCCTCGATCTCTTCGGTAATGAAAAACGGTTCGTCCTGGCCGTCCTGGTGCG
GTTTCATGCTTGTTCCTCTTGGCGTTCATTCTCGGCGGCCGCCAGGGCGTCGGCCTCGGTCAATGCGTCC
TCACGGAAGGCACCGCGCCGCCTGGCCTCGGTGGGCGTCACTTCCTCGCTGCGCTCAAGTGCGCGGTACA
GGGTCGAGCGATGCACGCCAAGCAGTGCAGCCGCCTCTTTCACGGTGCGGCCTTCCTGGTCGATCAGCTC
GCGGGCGTGCGCGATCTGTGCCGGGGTGAGGGTAGGGCGGGGGCCAAACTTCACGCCTCGGGCCTTGGCG
GCCTCGCGCCCGCTCCGGGTGCGGTCGATGATTAGGGAACGCTCGAACTCGGCAATGCCGGCGAACACGG
TCAACACCATGCGGCCGGCCGGCGTGGTGGTGTCGGCCCACGGCTCTGCCAGGCTACGCAGGCCCGCGCC
GGCCTCCTGGATGCGCTCGGCAATGTCCAGTAGGTCGCGGGTGCTGCGGGCCAGGCGGTCTAGCCTGGTC
ACTGTCACAACGTCGCCAGGGCGTAGGTGGTCAAGCATCCTGGCCAGCTCCGGGCGGTCGCGCCTGGTGC
CGGTGATCTTCTCGGAAAACAGCTTGGTGCAGCCGGCCGCGTGCAGTTCGGCCCGTTGGTTGGTCAAGTC
CTGGTCGTCGGTGCTGACGCGGGCATAGCCCAGCAGGCCAGCGGCGGCGCTCTTGTTCATGGCGTAATGT
CTCCGGTTCTAGTCGCAAGTATTCTACTTTATGCGACTAAAACACGCGACAAGAAAACGCCAGGAAAAGG
GCAGGGCGGCAGCCTGTCGCGTAACTTAGGACTTGTGCGACATGTCGTTTTCAGAAGACGGCTGCACTGA
ACGTCAGAAGCCGACTGCACTATAGCAGCGGAGGGGTTGGATCAAAGTACTTTGATCCCGAGGGGAACCC
TGTGGTTGGCATGCACATACAAATGGACGAACGGATAAACCTTTTCACGCCCTTTTAAATATCCGATTAT
TCTAATAAACGCTCTTTTCTCTTAGGTTTACCCGCCAATATATCCTGTCAAACACTGATAGTTTAAACTG
AAGGCGGGAAACGACAATCTGATCCAAGCTCAAGCTGCTCTAGCATTCGCCATTCAGGCTGCGCAACTGT
TGGGAAGGGCGATCGGTGCGGGCCTCTTCGCTATTACGCCAGCTGGCGAAAGGGGGATGTGCTGCAAGGC
GATTAAGTTGGGTAACGCCAGGGTTTTCCCAGTCACGACGTTGTAAAACGACGGCCAGTGCCAAGCTTGG
CGTGCCTGCAGGTCAACATGGTGGAGCACGACACACTTGTCTACTCCAAAAATATCAAAGATACAGTCTC
AGAAGACCAAAGGGCAATTGAGACTTTTCAACAAAGGGTAATATCCGGAAACCTCCTCGGATTCCATTGC
CCAGCTATCTGTCACTTTATTGTGAAGATAGTGGAAAAGGAAGGTGGCTCCTACAAATGCCATCATTGCG
ATAAAGGAAAGGCCATCGTTGAAGATGCCTCTGCCGACAGTGGTCCCAAAGATGGACCCCCACCCACGAG
GAGCATCGTGGAAAAAGAAGACGTTCCAACCACGTCTTCAAAGCAAGTGGATTGATGTGATAACATGGTG
GAGCACGACACACTTGTCTACTCCAAAAATATCAAAGATACAGTCTCAGAAGACCAAAGGGCAATTGAGA
CTTTTCAACAAAGGGTAATATCCGGAAACCTCCTCGGATTCCATTGCCCAGCTATCTGTCACTTTATTGT
GAAGATAGTGGAAAAGGAAGGTGGCTCCTACAAATGCCATCATTGCGATAAAGGAAAGGCCATCGTTGAA
GATGCCTCTGCCGACAGTGGTCCCAAAGATGGACCCCCACCCACGAGGAGCATCGTGGAAAAAGAAGACG
TTCCAACCACGTCTTCAAAGCAAGTGGATTGATGTGATATCTCCACTGACGTAAGGGATGACGCACAATC
CCACTATCCTTCGCAAGACCCTTCCTCTATATAAGGAAGTTCATTTCATTTGGAGAGGACCTCGACTCTA
GAGGATCCCCGGGTACCGGGCCCCCCCTCGAGGCGCGCCAAGCTATCAAACAAGTTTGTACAAAAAAGCA
GGCTCCGATGAAACGGACAGCCGACGGAAGCGAGTTCGAGTCACCAAAGAAGAAGCGGAAAGTCTCTGAG
GTGGAGTTTTCCCACGAGTACTGGATGAGACATGCCCTGACCCTGGCCAAGAGGGCACGGGATGAGAGGG
AGGTGCCTGTGGGAGCCGTGCTGGTGCTGAACAATAGAGTGATCGGCGAGGGCTGGAACAGAGCCATCGG
CCTGCACGACCCAACAGCCCATGCCGAAATTATGGCCCTGAGACAGGGCGGCCTGGTCATGCAGAACTAC
AGACTGATTGACGCCACCCTGTACGTGACATTCGAGCCTTGCGTGATGTGCGCCGGCGCCATGATCCACT
CTAGGATCGGCCGCGTGGTGTTTGGCGTGAGGAACTCAAAAAGAGGCGCCGCAGGCTCCCTGATGAACGT
GCTGAACTACCCCGGCATGAATCACCGCGTCGAAATTACCGAGGGAATCCTGGCAGATGAATGTGCCGCC
CTGCTGTGCGATTTCTATCGGATGCCTAGACAGGTGTTCAATGCTCAGAAGAAGGCCCAGAGCTCCATCA
ACGGAGGGGGAGGGTCGGGAGGTGGTGGCAGCGGAGGAGGCGGTAGCGGAGGTGGAGGATCAGGTGGCGG
AGGGTCGGGAGGGGGCGGTTCTGGTGGTGGGGGCTCGGGTGGAGGAGGGAGCACCATGGCTCCTAAGAAG
AAGCGGAAGGTTGGTATTCACGGGGTGCCTGCGGCTTCAAAGCTCGAGAAATTCACCAACTGTTATTCGT
TGAGCAAAACACTGCGGTTTAAAGCGATTCCAGTCGGCAAGACTCAAGAGAATATAGACAATAAGCGGCT
GTTGGTGGAAGATGAAAAGCGCGCGGAAGACTACAAAGGGGTGAAGAAGTTGTTGGACAGATACTACCTC
TCTTTTATCAATGATGTCTTGCACTCAATCAAATTGAAGAATCTGAACAACTACATCTCCCTCTTCAGAA
AGAAAACAAGGACAGAAAAGGAGAATAAGGAACTTGAAAATTTGGAGATCAATCTGAGGAAAGAGATCGC
GAAAGCCTTTAAAGGCAACGAAGGATACAAAAGTCTGTTCAAGAAGGATATAATTGAGACAATTTTGCCA
GAGTTCCTCGATGACAAGGACGAGATTGCGCTGGTCAATTCGTTCAACGGATTCACAACAGCATTCACAG
GCTTCTTTCGCAATCGGGAAAATATGTTCTCTGAGGAGGCAAAGTCCACTTCTATTGCGTTCAGGTGTAT
CAATGAGAATCTCACTAGGTACATTTCCAACATGGATATCTTTGAGAAGGTTGACGCAATTTTTGACAAG
CACGAAGTTCAGGAGATTAAGGAGAAGATCCTCAATTCCGATTATGACGTTGAGGACTTCTTCGAAGGTG
AGTTTTTTAATTTCGTGCTCACTCAAGAGGGTATCGACGTGTATAATGCGATCATCGGTGGGTTCGTGAC
TGAGTCCGGTGAAAAGATTAAGGGATTGAACGAGTATATCAACCTTTACAACCAAAAGACGAAACAGAAG
CTGCCAAAGTTCAAGCCTCTTTACAAACAGGTTCTTTCAGACCGCGAGTCACTCTCGTTCTATGGGGAGG
GCTACACTTCGGATGAGGAAGTCCTGGAGGTGTTCAGGAATACTCTCAATAAGAATTCGGAGATTTTCTC
TTCTATAAAAAAACTGGAAAAGTTGTTTAAGAATTTTGACGAATACTCTAGCGCCGGCATATTTGTGAAA
AACGGCCCGGCCATATCAACGATAAGTAAAGATATCTTCGGCGAATGGAACGTGATCAGAGACAAATGGA
ACGCGGAGTATGACGATATTCACCTGAAGAAGAAGGCTGTCGTAACGGAGAAGTACGAGGATGATCGCAG
GAAAAGCTTCAAAAAGATCGGAAGTTTCAGCCTGGAACAGTTGCAGGAGTATGCTGACGCCGATCTTAGC
GTCGTCGAGAAGTTGAAGGAGATAATCATCCAAAAGGTCGACGAGATATATAAAGTCTATGGATCAAGTG
AAAAACTGTTCGACGCCGACTTCGTTTTGGAGAAGTCCCTGAAGAAGAACGACGCTGTTGTTGCCATTAT
GAAGGATCTGCTCGACAGCGTGAAGAGTTTCGAGAACTATATTAAGGCTTTTTTCGGGGAGGGGAAGGAG
ACTAACAGAGATGAGTCCTTCTACGGAGACTTCGTCCTCGCGTACGATATACTCCTTAAGGTAGACCACA
TCTACGACGCAATCAGAAATTACGTGACACAAAAGCCGTACAGCAAGGACAAGTTCAAACTCTACTTCCA
GAACCCCCAGTTCATGGGCGGCTGGGACAAGGACAAGGAAACGGATTACAGGGCTACGATCCTGAGGTAT
GGTTCAAAATACTACTTGGCGATTATGGACAAGAAGTACGCCAAGTGTCTCCAGAAGATTGACAAAGACG
ATGTCAATGGCAATTATGAGAAGATCAACTACAAGCTGCTTCCGGGTCCGAACAAGATGCTCCCAAAGGT
TTTCTTCAGCAAGAAATGGATGGCCTACTATAACCCAAGCGAGGACATCCAGAAGATTTATAAGAACGGT
ACGTTCAAGAAGGGCGACATGTTCAATCTTAACGACTGTCACAAGCTGATCGACTTCTTCAAAGACTCAA
TTAGCCGGTACCCAAAGTGGTCTAACGCCTATGACTTCAACTTTTCGGAAACCGAGAAGTACAAGGATAT
AGCCGGATTTTATAGAGAGGTGGAAGAGCAGGGCTACAAGGTGTCATTCGAGTCCGCCAGCAAGAAGGAA
GTGGACAAGCTCGTGGAAGAGGGTAAGCTCTACATGTTCCAGATTTATAATAAAGACTTTAGCGATAAGA
GCCACGGGACACCTAATCTCCACACAATGTATTTCAAGCTGCTCTTCGACGAGAATAACCACGGCCAAAT
CAGGTTGTCAGGAGGGGCTGAACTCTTCATGCGGCGCGCTAGCCTTAAGAAGGAGGAGCTTGTAGTCCAC
CCTGCGAATAGTCCAATTGCGAATAAGAACCCGGACAATCCTAAAAAGACTACAACATTGAGCTACGACG
TGTACAAGGATAAGAGGTTTTCCGAGGATCAGTACGAGCTCCACATCCCGATTGCGATCAACAAGTGCCC
AAAGAATATTTTCAAGATAAACACAGAGGTGCGTGTACTCCTGAAGCATGACGACAATCCTTACGTCATT
GGGATTGCCCGGGGCGAGAGGAACCTCCTCTATATTGTGGTGGTGGACGGGAAGGGGAACATAGTCGAAC
AGTACTCCCTTAACGAAATAATTAACAATTTCAACGGCATCCGTATCAAGACCGACTACCATTCGTTGCT
GGACAAGAAGGAGAAGGAGAGATTTGAGGCGCGGCAAAATTGGACAAGTATCGAGAACATCAAGGAACTC
AAAGCAGGTTATATCTCTCAAGTTGTGCATAAGATATGCGAGCTGGTTGAGAAGTATGACGCAGTGATCG
CTCTTGAGGACCTCAACTCGGGCTTTAAGAATTCTAGAGTTAAAGTGGAGAAGCAGGTCTATCAAAAGTT
CGAGAAGATGCTTATAGATAAGCTCAACTACATGGTCGATAAGAAATCGAACCCATGTGCCACCGGCGGC
GCACTCAAAGGTTACCAAATAACAAACAAATTCGAGTCCTTCAAATCGATGAGTACTCAGAATGGGTTCA
TATTTTATATACCGGCGTGGCTTACGTCTAAGATCGACCCGTCAACTGGTTTTGTCAACCTGTTGAAGAC
GAAATACACGTCCATTGCCGATTCGAAAAAGTTCATATCTAGTTTTGATCGTATTATGTACGTCCCAGAG
GAAGATCTTTTCGAGTTTGCTCTCGACTACAAAAACTTTTCGCGGACCGATGCGGATTACATTAAAAAAT
GGAAACTCTATTCGTACGGCAACAGAATCAGGATTTTTCGCAACCCTAAGAAGAATAACGTCTTTGATTG
GGAGGAAGTTTGCTTGACTAGCGCGTACAAGGAGCTCTTTAATAAGTATGGCATTAACTACCAACAGGGT
GATATCAGAGCACTGCTTTGCGAACAATCTGACAAGGCTTTCTACTCATCCTTCATGGCTTTGATGAGCC
TGATGCTCCAGATGAGAAATTCAATTACAGGCAGAACCGACGTGGATTTCTTGATCTCCCCGGTTAAAAA
TTCTGATGGCATCTTTTACGATAGCAGGAACTATGAAGCGCAAGAGAATGCGATTCTGCCAAAAAATGCA
GACGCCAACGGTGCCTATAACATCGCCAGGAAAGTCCTGTGGGCGATCGGCCAGTTCAAAAAGGCCGAAG
ACGAAAAATTGGACAAGGTCAAAATCGCTATCAGCAACAAAGAGTGGCTGGAGTATGCTCAGACATCCGT
AAAGCATAAGCGTCCTGCTGCCACCAAAAAGGCCGGACAGGCTAAGAAAAAGAAGTGAGACGACTAGTGG
CGGCCGCCGACGTCCGATCGTTCAAACATTTGGCAATAAAGTTTCTTAAGATTGAATCCTGTTGCCGGTC
TTGCGATGATTATCATATAATTTCTGTTGAATTACGTTAAGCATGTAATAATTAACATGTAATGCATGAC
GTTATTTATGAGATGGGTTTTTATGATTAGAGTCCCGCAATTATACATTTAATACGCGATAGAAAACAAA
ATATAGCGCGCAAACTAGGATAAATTATCGCGCGCGGTGTCATCTATGTTACTAGATCGGGAATTGATCC
CCCCTCGACAGCTTCCGGAAAGGGCGAATTCGCAACTTTGTATACAAAAGTTGCCCCATGGCGTTCCCTC
TAGTGGCGTGCCTGCAGGTCAACATGGTGGAGCACGACACACTTGTCTACTCCAAAAATATCAAAGATAC
AGTCTCAGAAGACCAAAGGGCAATTGAGACTTTTCAACAAAGGGTAATATCCGGAAACCTCCTCGGATTC
CATTGCCCAGCTATCTGTCACTTTATTGTGAAGATAGTGGAAAAGGAAGGTGGCTCCTACAAATGCCATC
ATTGCGATAAAGGAAAGGCCATCGTTGAAGATGCCTCTGCCGACAGTGGTCCCAAAGATGGACCCCCACC
CACGAGGAGCATCGTGGAAAAAGAAGACGTTCCAACCACGTCTTCAAAGCAAGTGGATTGATGTGATAAC
ATGGTGGAGCACGACACACTTGTCTACTCCAAAAATATCAAAGATACAGTCTCAGAAGACCAAAGGGCAA
TTGAGACTTTTCAACAAAGGGTAATATCCGGAAACCTCCTCGGATTCCATTGCCCAGCTATCTGTCACTT
TATTGTGAAGATAGTGGAAAAGGAAGGTGGCTCCTACAAATGCCATCATTGCGATAAAGGAAAGGCCATC
GTTGAAGATGCCTCTGCCGACAGTGGTCCCAAAGATGGACCCCCACCCACGAGGAGCATCGTGGAAAAAG
AAGACGTTCCAACCACGTCTTCAAAGCAAGTGGATTGATGTGATATCTCCACTGACGTAAGGGATGACGC
ACAATCCCACTATCCTTCGCAAGACCCTTCCTCTATATAAGGAAGTTCATTTCATTTGGAGAGGACCTCG
ACTCTAGAGGATCCCCGGGTACGTTTGGTGTTACTTCTGCAGGGATCCAAATTACTGATGAGTCCGTGAG
GACGAAACGAGTAAGCTCGTCTAATTTCTACTAAGTGTAGATGAGACCGGCGCCGCTACAGGGCGCGTCC
CATTCGCCATTCAGGCTGCGCAACTGTTGGGAAGGGCGATCGGTGCGGGCCTCTTCGCTATTACGCCAGC
TGGCGAAAGGGGGATGTGCTGCAAGGCGATTAAGTTGGGTAACGCCAGGGTTTTCCCAGTCACGACGTTG
TAAAACGACGGCCAGTGAGCGCGCGTAATACGACTCACTATAGGGCGAATTGGGTACCGGGCCCCCCCTC
GAGGTCCTCCAGCTTTTGTTCCCTTTAGTGAGGGTTAATTGCGCGCTTGGCGTAATCATGGTCATAGCTG
TTTCCTGTGTGAAATTGTTATCCGCTCACAATTCCACACAACATACGAGCCGGAAGCATAAAGTGTAAAG
CCTGGGGTGCCTAATGAGTGAGCTAACTCACATTAATTGCGTTGCGCTCACTGCCCGCTTTCCACCGGTG
GTCTCTGGCCGGCATGGTCCCAGCCTCCTCGCTGGCGCCGGCTGGGCAACATGCTTCGGCATGGCGAATG
GGACGGTACCCGGCCGGAATTCGACCCAGCTTTCTTGTACAAAGTGGTTCGATAATTCTTAATTAACTAG
TTCTAGAGCGGCCGCCACCGCGGTGGAGCTCGAATTTCCCCGATCGTTCAAACATTTGGCAATAAAGTTT
CTTAAGATTGAATCCTGTTGCCGGTCTTGCGATGATTATCATATAATTTCTGTTGAATTACGTTAAGCAT
GTAATAATTAACATGTAATGCATGACGTTATTTATGAGATGGGTTTTTATGATTAGAGTCCCGCAATTAT
ACATTTAATACGCGATAGAAAACAAAATATAGCGCGCAAACTAGGATAAATTATCGCGCGCGGTGTCATC
TATGTTACTGAATTCGTAATCATGGTCATAGAAGCTTGCATGCCTGCAGGTCGACTCTAGAGGATCCCCG
GGTACCGAGCTCGAATTCGTAATCATGTCATAGCTGTTTCCTGTGTGAAATTGTTATCCGCTCACAATTC
CACACAACATACGAGCCGGAAGCATAAAGTGTAAAGCCTGGGGTGCCTAATGAGTGAGCTAACTCACATT
AATTGCGTTGCGCTCACTGCCCGCTTTCCAGTCGGGAAACCTGTCGTGCCAGCTGCATTAATGAATCGGC
CAACGCGCGGGGAGAGGCGGTTTGCGTATTGGCTAGAGCAGCTTGCCAACATGGTGGAGCACGACACTCT
CGTCTACTCCAAGAATATCAAAGATACAGTCTCAGAAGACCAAAGGGCTATTGAGACTTTTCAACAAAGG
GTAATATCGGGAAACCTCCTCGGATTCCATTGCCCAGCTATCTGTCACTTCATCAAAAGGACAGTAGAAA
AGGAAGGTGGCACCTACAAATGCCATCATTGCGATAAAGGAAAGGCTATCGTTCAAGATGCCTCTGCCGA
CAGTGGTCCCAAAGATGGACCCCCACCCACGAGGAGCATCGTGGAAAAAGAAGACGTTCCAACCACGTCT
TCAAAGCAAGTGGATTGATGTGAACATGGTGGAGCACGACACTCTCGTCTACTCCAAGAATATCAAAGAT
ACAGTCTCAGAAGACCAAAGGGCTATTGAGACTTTTCAACAAAGGGTAATATCGGGAAACCTCCTCGGAT
TCCATTGCCCAGCTATCTGTCACTTCATCAAAAGGACAGTAGAAAAGGAAGGTGGCACCTACAAATGCCA
TCATTGCGATAAAGGAAAGGCTATCGTTCAAGATGCCTCTGCCGACAGTGGTCCCAAAGATGGACCCCCA
CCCACGAGGAGCATCGTGGAAAAAGAAGACGTTCCAACCACGTCTTCAAAGCAAGTGGATTGATGTGATA
TCTCCACTGACGTAAGGGATGACGCACAATCCCACTATCCTTCGCAAGACCCTTCCTCTATATAAGGAAG
TTCATTTCATTTGGAGAGGACACGCTGAAATCACCAGTCTCTCTCTACAAATCTATCTCTCTCGAGCTTT
CGCAGATCTGTCGATCGACCATGGGGATTGAACAAGATGGATTGCACGCAGGTTCTCCGGCCGCTTGGGT
GGAGAGGCTATTCGGCTATGACTGGGCACAACAGACAATCGGCTGCTCTGATGCCGCCGTGTTTCGGCTG
TCAGCGCAGGGGCGCCCGGTTCTTTTTGTCAAGACCGACCTGTCCGGTGCCCTGAATGAACTCCAGGACG
AGGCAGCGCGGCTATCGTGGCTGGCCACGACGGGCGTTCCTTGCGCAGCTGTGCTCGACGTTGTCACTGA
AGCGGGAAGGGACTGGCTGCTATTGGGCGAAGTGCCGGGGCAGGATCTCCTGTCATCTCACCTTGCTCCT
GCCGAGAAAGTATCCATCATGGCTGATGCAATGCGGCGGCTGCATACGCTTGATCCGGCTACCTGCCCAT
TCGACCACCAAGCGAAACATCGCATCGAGCGAGCACGTACTCGGATGGAAGCCGGTCTTGTCGATCAGGA
TGATCTGGACGAAGAGCATCAGGGGCTCGCGCCAGCCGAACTGTTCGCCAGGCTCAAGGCGCGCATGCCC
GACGGCGAGGATCTCGTCGTGACACATGGCGATGCCTGCTTGCCGAATATCATGGTGGAAAATGGCCGCT
TTTCTGGATTCATCGACTGTGGCCGGCTGGGTGTGGCGGACCGCTATCAGGACATAGCGTTGGCTACCCG
TGATATTGCTGAAGAGCTTGGCGGCGAATGGGCTGACCGCTTCCTCGTGCTTTACGGTATCGCCGCTCCC
GATTCGCAGCGCATCGCCTTCTATCGCCTTCTTGACGAGTTCTTCTGAGCGGGACTCTGGGGTTCGGATC
GATCCTCTAGCTAGAGTCGATCGACAAGCTCGAGTTTCTCCATAATAATGTGTGAGTAGTTCCCAGATAA
GGGAATTAGGGTTCCTATAGGGTTTCGCTCATGTGTTGAGCATATAAGAAACCCTTAGTATGTATTTGTA
TTTGTAAAATACTTCTATCAATAAAATTTCTAATTCCTAAAACCAAAATCCAGTACTAAAATCCAGATCC
CCCGAATTAATTCGGCGTTAATTCAGTACATTAAAAACGTCCGCAATGTGTTATTAAGTTGTCTAAGCGT
CAATTTGTTTACACCACAATATATCCTGCCA
Features (pLannotate 1.2.2; 39 found; start..end, strand, type, name):
    425..1219    +  CDS            KanR: aminoglycoside phosphotransferase; aphA-3; confers resistance to kanamycin
   1306..1894    +  rep_origin     ori: high-copy-number ColE1/pMB1/pBR322/pUC origin of replication
   2080..2220    -  misc_feature   bom: basis of mobility region from pBR322
   2322..2361    -  CDS            rop (fragment): Rop protein, which maintains plasmids at low copy number; rop
   2564..2758    -  rep_origin     pVS1 oriV: origin of replication for the Pseudomonas plasmid pVS1 (Heeb et al., 2000)
   2824..3897    -  CDS            pVS1 RepA: replication protein from the Pseudomonas plasmid pVS1 (Heeb et al., 2000)
   4326..4955    -  CDS            pVS1 StaA: stability protein from the Pseudomonas plasmid pVS1 (Heeb et al., 2000)
   5515..5916    -  CDS            Y4CG_SINFN (fragment): Protein inferred from homology: Swiss-Prot protein existence level 3. From Sinorhizobium fredii (strain NBRC 101917 / NGR234).
   6256..6280    -  misc_feature   RB T-DNA repeat: right border repeat from nopaline C58 T-DNA
   6346..6500    -  CDS            lacZα (fragment): LacZα fragment of β-galactosidase; lacZ fragment
   6599..7270    +  promoter       CaMV 35S promoter (enhanced): cauliflower mosaic virus 35S promoter with a duplicated enhancer region
   7272..7298    -  misc_feature   MCS (fragment): pUC18/19 multiple cloning site
   7330..7354    +  protein_bind   attB1: mutant version of attB; recombination site for the Gateway® BP reaction BP Clonase™
   7415..7906    +  CDS            tadA: TADA_ECOLI - Also known as yfhC. Experimental evidence at protein level: Swiss-Prot protein existence level 1. Catalyzes the deamination of adenosine to inosine at the wobble position 34 of tRNA(Arg2). Essential for cell viability. From Escherichia coli (strain K12).
  11846..12098   +  terminator     NOS terminator: nopaline synthase terminator and poly(A) signal
  12143..12163   +  protein_bind   attB5: mutant version of attB; core recombination site for the Gateway® BP reaction BP Clonase™
  12275..12946   +  promoter       CaMV 35S promoter (enhanced): cauliflower mosaic virus 35S promoter with a duplicated enhancer region
  12948..12972   -  misc_feature   MCS (fragment): pUC18/19 multiple cloning site
  13005..13028   +  misc_RNA       sTRSV HHRz (fragment): hammerhead ribozyme from the tobacco ringspot virus satellite RNA (Khvorova et al., 2003)
  13070..13088   -  rep_origin     f1 ori (fragment): f1 bacteriophage origin of replication; arrow indicates direction of (+) strand synthesis
  13093..13248   -  CDS            lacZα (fragment): LacZα fragment of β-galactosidase; lacZ fragment
  13256..13274   +  promoter       T7 promoter: promoter for bacteriophage T7 RNA polymerase
  13283..13306   -  misc_feature   MCS (fragment): pBluescript multiple cloning site
  13322..13340   -  promoter       T3 promoter: promoter for bacteriophage T3 RNA polymerase
  13383..13405   -  protein_bind   lac operator (fragment): The lac repressor binds to the lac operator to inhibit transcription in E. coli. This inhibition can be relieved by adding lactose or isopropyl-β-D-thiogalactopyranoside (IPTG). lac repressor encoded by lacI
  13409..13439   -  promoter       lac promoter: promoter for the E. coli lac operon
  13454..13475   -  protein_bind   CAP binding site: CAP binding activates transcription in the presence of cAMP. E. coli catabolite activator protein
  13604..13628   -  protein_bind   attB2: mutant version of attB; recombination site for the Gateway® BP reaction BP Clonase™
  13646..13681   -  misc_feature   MCS (fragment): pBluescript multiple cloning site
  13692..13939   +  terminator     NOS terminator: nopaline synthase terminator and poly(A) signal
  13962..14018   -  misc_feature   MCS: pUC18/19 multiple cloning site
  14049..14071   -  protein_bind   lac operator (fragment): The lac repressor binds to the lac operator to inhibit transcription in E. coli. This inhibition can be relieved by adding lactose or isopropyl-β-D-thiogalactopyranoside (IPTG). lac repressor encoded by lacI
  14075..14105   -  promoter       lac promoter: promoter for the E. coli lac operon
  14120..14141   -  protein_bind   CAP binding site: CAP binding activates transcription in the presence of cAMP. E. coli catabolite activator protein
  14154..14242   -  CDS            lacI (fragment): lac repressor; lacI; The lac repressor binds to the lac operator to inhibit transcription in E. coli. This inhibition can be relieved by adding lactose or isopropyl-β-D-thiogalactopyranoside (IPTG).
  14332..15008   +  promoter       CaMV 35S promoter (enhanced): cauliflower mosaic virus 35S promoter with a duplicated enhancer region
  15076..15868   +  CDS            NeoR/KanR (fragment): aminoglycoside phosphotransferase from Tn5; aph(3')-II (or nptII); confers resistance to neomycin, kanamycin, and G418 (Geneticin®)
  15925..16099   +  polyA_signal   CaMV poly(A) signal: cauliflower mosaic virus polyadenylation signal
  16177..16201   -  misc_feature   LB T-DNA repeat: left border repeat from nopaline C58 T-DNA
