[The description below was written by a language model from this plasmid's Addgene catalogue record and pLannotate feature annotations shown in this document.]
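Description:
pYPQAT54 is a 16.2 kb binary T-DNA vector for Agrobacterium-mediated delivery of an adenine (A-to-G) base editor built on nuclease-dead LbCas12a carrying the D156R substitution. According to the record it is intended for monocot plants and targets sites with a TTTV PAM. The backbone has the usual binary arrangement. A high-copy ColE1/pUC-type origin with a bom site supports propagation in E. coli, while the pVS1 oriV, RepA and StaA functions provide replication and stable maintenance in Agrobacterium. A bacterial aphA-3 kanamycin resistance gene lies outside the T-DNA borders.

Between the nopaline-type right and left border repeats sit three cassettes, each driven by an enhanced (duplicated-enhancer, "2x") CaMV 35S promoter. The first expresses the editor: an E. coli TadA-derived deaminase (TadA8e per the insert name) fused upstream of NLS-tagged dLbCas12a-D156R and ending at a NOS terminator. The annotation tool labelled only the tadA portion, so the long unannotated stretch before the terminator presumably holds the Cas12a coding region. The second cassette is a Pol II-driven crRNA unit. It contains a hammerhead ribozyme fragment, which typically serves to trim the crRNA out of a longer transcript, followed by a lacZα/lac promoter stuffer. That stuffer probably acts as a replaceable cloning and screening site for spacer insertion, though the record does not say so. A second NOS terminator closes this unit. The attB1, attB5 and attB2 scars indicate assembly by multisite Gateway recombination. The third cassette expresses nptII with a CaMV poly(A) signal, giving kanamycin selection of transformed plant tissue. The vector belongs to an all-in-one CRISPR toolbox designed for large-scale screens in plants.
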