Addgene plasmid #223426: pYPQAT54
Purpose: T-DNA vector for dLbCas12a-D156R mediated A to G base editing for monocot plants; TTTV PAM; LbCas12a-D156R-ABE and the crRNA were driven by separate 2x35s promoter; Kanamycin for plants selection.
Depositing lab: Yiping Qi. Depositing organization: University of Maryland, College Park. Publication: A comprehensive all-in-one CRISPR toolbox for large-scale screens in plants. Cheng Y, Li G, Qi A, Mandlik R, Pan C, Wang D, Ge S, Qi Y. Plant Cell. 2025 Apr 9:koaf081. doi: 10.1093/plcell/koaf081. PubMed 40202185.
Backbone
  Vector backbone: dpYPQ230-D156R-ABE5
  Vector type: Plant Expression, CRISPR
  Selectable markers: kanamycin
Growth in bacteria
  Bacterial resistance: Kanamycin, 50 μg/mL
  Growth temperature: 37°C
  Growth strain: DH5alpha
  Copy number: High Copy
Gene/Insert
  Gene/Insert name: 2x35s-ecTadA8e-dLbCas12a-D156R-2x35s-crRNA scaffold
  Tag / fusion protein: NLS
Terms and licenses: Academic/Nonprofit Terms; Industry Terms: Not Available to Industry
How to cite: pYPQAT54 was a gift from Yiping Qi (Addgene plasmid # 223426 ; http://n2t.net/addgene:223426 ; RRID:Addgene_223426)
